Addgene plasmid #90582: CCT5 B7.4 gRNA
Purpose: 3rd generation lentiviral gRNA plasmid targeting human CCT5
Depositing lab: Iain Cheeseman. Depositing organization: Whitehead Institute for Biomedical Research. Publication: Large-Scale Analysis of CRISPR/Cas9 Cell-Cycle Knockouts Reveals the Diversity of p53-Dependent Responses to Cell-Cycle Defects. McKinley KL, Cheeseman IM. Dev Cell. 2017 Feb 27;40(4):405-420.e2. doi: 10.1016/j.devcel.2017.01.012. Epub 2017 Feb 16. PubMed 28216383.
Backbone
  Vector backbone: pLenti-sgRNA
  Backbone manufacturer: Eric Lander & David Sabatini labs (Addgene plasmid #71409)
  Backbone size w/o insert (bp): 9151
  Vector type: Lentiviral, CRISPR
  Selectable markers: Puromycin
Growth in bacteria
  Bacterial resistance: Ampicillin, 100 μg/mL
  Growth temperature: 37°C
  Growth strain: NEB Stable
  Copy number: Unknown
Gene/Insert
  Gene/Insert name: CCT5 (Guide Designation B7.4) (alt name: pKMKO series)
  gRNA/shRNA sequence: CACCGCGGAGCAATTGCTAGACCG
  Species: H. sapiens (human)
  Promoter: U6
  Cloning method: Restriction Enzyme; 5′ cloning site BsmBI (destroyed during cloning); 3′ cloning site BsmBI (destroyed during cloning)
  Sequencing primers: 5′ hU6-F (5'-GAGGGCCTATTTCCCATGATT-3'); 3′ EF1a-R (5'-CACGGCGACTACTGCACTTA-3')
Terms and licenses: Academic/Nonprofit Terms; Industry Terms: Not Available to Industry
Depositor comments: Please note that gRNA target sequence listed is not strictly the 20nt spacer sequence, but also contains the 5' BsmBI overhang. For more information about knockout human cell lines generated using this plasmid, please see http://cellcycleknockouts.wi.mit.edu/ .
How to cite: CCT5 B7.4 gRNA was a gift from Iain Cheeseman (Addgene plasmid # 90582 ; http://n2t.net/addgene:90582 ; RRID:Addgene_90582)
