[The description below was written by a language model from this plasmid's Addgene catalogue record and pLannotate feature annotations shown in this document.]
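Description:
CCT5 B7.4 gRNA is a third-generation lentiviral CRISPR guide plasmid built on the pLenti-sgRNA backbone, carrying a single guide RNA directed against human CCT5. It is propagated in E. coli through a high-copy ColE1/pUC-type origin and selected with ampicillin via the β-lactamase gene. An f1 origin, an SV40 origin and poly(A) signal, and remnants of lac and phage promoter elements are also present in the bacterial portion of the vector. The guide oligonucleotide was inserted between two BsmBI sites that were destroyed during cloning. The depositor notes that the recorded guide sequence includes the 5′ cloning overhang as well as the spacer itself.

The viral cassette begins with an RSV promoter fused to a truncated HIV-1 5′ LTR, an arrangement that allows Tat-independent production of the genomic RNA. This is followed by the Ψ packaging signal with a partial gag region and the Rev response element. The cassette ends in a ΔU3 self-inactivating 3′ LTR. Within it, the human U6 RNA polymerase III promoter drives the CCT5 spacer joined to the S. pyogenes guide scaffold (annotated as a tracrRNA fragment). Downstream lie a cPPT/CTS element, an EF-1α core promoter expressing puromycin N-acetyltransferase for selection of transduced cells, and a WPRE to enhance expression. No Cas9 is encoded, so the nuclease must be supplied separately.

The plasmid belongs to a guide series used to generate cell-cycle gene knockouts in human cells. The sequenced record is 7,301 nt, shorter than the 9,151 bp listed for the empty backbone, and the record does not explain this difference.
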