Features (pLannotate 1.2.2; 28 found; start..end, strand, type, name):
      1..26      +  rep_origin     RSF ori (fragment): Plasmids containing the RSF 1030 origin of replication can be propagated in E. coli cells that contain additional plasmids with compatible origins.
     28..120     +  CDS            lacI (fragment): lac repressor; lacI; The lac repressor binds to the lac operator to inhibit transcription in E. coli. This inhibition can be relieved by adding lactose or isopropyl-β-D-thiogalactopyranoside (IPTG).
    133..154     +  protein_bind   CAP binding site: CAP binding activates transcription in the presence of cAMP. E. coli catabolite activator protein
    169..199     +  promoter       lac promoter: promoter for the E. coli lac operon
    207..223     +  protein_bind   lac operator: The lac repressor binds to the lac operator to inhibit transcription in E. coli. This inhibition can be relieved by adding lactose or isopropyl-β-D-thiogalactopyranoside (IPTG). lac repressor encoded by lacI
    268..286     +  promoter       T3 promoter: promoter for bacteriophage T3 RNA polymerase
    314..540     +  promoter       RSV promoter: Rous sarcoma virus enhancer/promoter
    541..721     +  LTR            5' LTR (truncated): truncated 5' long terminal repeat (LTR) from HIV-1
    768..893     +  misc_feature   HIV-1 Ψ: packaging signal of human immunodeficiency virus type 1
    877..1240    +  CDS            HIV-1 gag (fragment): gag protein from human immunodeficiency virus 1; gag
   1386..1619    +  misc_feature   RRE: The Rev response element (RRE) of HIV-1 allows for Rev-dependent mRNA export from the nucleus to the cytoplasm.
   1996..2022    +  CDS            Rev (fragment): human immunodeficiency virus 1 (HIV-1) Rev protein; rev; enhances nuclear export of unspliced and incompletely spliced viral mRNAs
   2026..2266    +  promoter       U6 promoter: RNA polymerase III promoter for human U6 snRNA
   2313..2380    +  misc_RNA       tracrRNA (fragment): trans-activating CRISPR RNA for the Streptococcus pyogenes CRISPR/Cas9 system
   2429..2546    +  misc_feature   cPPT/CTS: central polypurine tract and central termination sequence of HIV-1
   2615..2826    +  promoter       EF-1α core promoter: core promoter for human elongation factor EF-1α
   2852..3451    +  CDS            PuroR (fragment): puromycin N-acetyltransferase; pac from Streptomyces; confers resistance to puromycin
   3467..4055    +  misc_feature   WPRE: woodchuck hepatitis virus posttranscriptional regulatory element
   4106..4125    +  misc_feature   cPPT/CTS (fragment): central polypurine tract and central termination sequence of HIV-1
   4127..4360    +  LTR            3' LTR (ΔU3): self-inactivating 3' long terminal repeat (LTR) from HIV-1
   4438..4559    +  polyA_signal   SV40 poly(A) signal: SV40 polyadenylation signal
   4599..4734    +  rep_origin     SV40 ori: SV40 origin of replication
   4755..4773    -  promoter       T7 promoter: promoter for bacteriophage T7 RNA polymerase
   4781..4936    +  CDS            lacZα (fragment): LacZα fragment of β-galactosidase; lacZ fragment
   4941..5369    +  rep_origin     f1 ori (sequence partly withheld): f1 bacteriophage origin of replication; arrow indicates direction of (+) strand synthesis
   5422..5526    +  promoter       AmpR promoter: bla
   5527..6387    +  CDS            AmpR: β-lactamase; bla; confers resistance to ampicillin, carbenicillin, and related antibiotics
   6558..7146    +  rep_origin     ori: high-copy-number ColE1/pMB1/pBR322/pUC origin of replication
>Addgene plasmid #90582 | CCT5 B7.4 gRNA | addgene full sequence | sequence record 183422 | Addgene NGS Result
CGAGTCAGTGAGCGAGGAAGCGGAAGAGCGCCCAATACGCAAACCGCCTCTCCCCGCGCGTTGGCCGATT
CATTAATGCAGCTGGCACGACAGGTTTCCCGACTGGAAAGCGGGCAGTGAGCGCAACGCAATTAATGTGA
GTTAGCTCACTCATTAGGCACCCCAGGCTTTACACTTTATGCTTCCGGCTCGTATGTTGTGTGGAATTGT
GAGCGGATAACAATTTCACACAGGAAACAGCTATGACCATGATTACGCCAAGCGCGCAATTAACCCTCAC
TAAAGGGAACAAAAGCTGGAGCTGCAAGCTTAATGTAGTCTTATGCAATACTCTTGTAGTCTTGCAACAT
GGTAACGATGAGTTAGCAACATGCCTTACAAGGAGAGAAAAAGCACCGTGCATGCCGATTGGTGGAAGTA
AGGTGGTACGATCGTGCCTTATTAGGAAGGCAACAGACGGGTCTGACATGGATTGGACGAACCACTGAAT
TGCCGCATTGCAGAGATATTGTATTTAAGTGCCTAGCTCGATACATAAACGGGTCTCTCTGGTTAGACCA
GATCTGAGCCTGGGAGCTCTCTGGCTAACTAGGGAACCCACTGCTTAAGCCTCAATAAAGCTTGCCTTGA
GTGCTTCAAGTAGTGTGTGCCCGTCTGTTGTGTGACTCTGGTAACTAGAGATCCCTCAGACCCTTTTAGT
CAGTGTGGAAAATCTCTAGCAGTGGCGCCCGAACAGGGACTTGAAAGCGAAAGGGAAACCAGAGGAGCTC
TCTCGACGCAGGACTCGGCTTGCTGAAGCGCGCACGGCAAGAGGCGAGGGGCGGCGACTGGTGAGTACGC
CAAAAATTTTGACTAGCGGAGGCTAGAAGGAGAGAGATGGGTGCGAGAGCGTCAGTATTAAGCGGGGGAG
AATTAGATCGCGATGGGAAAAAATTCGGTTAAGGCCAGGGGGAAAGAAAAAATATAAATTAAAACATATA
GTATGGGCAAGCAGGGAGCTAGAACGATTCGCAGTTAATCCTGGCCTGTTAGAAACATCAGAAGGCTGTA
GACAAATACTGGGACAGCTACAACCATCCCTTCAGACAGGATCAGAAGAACTTAGATCATTATATAATAC
AGTAGCAACCCTCTATTGTGTGCATCAAAGGATAGAGATAAAAGACACCAAGGAAGCTTTAGACAAGATA
GAGGAAGAGCAAAACAAAAGTAAGACCACCGCACAGCAAGCGGCCGCTGATCTTCAGACCTGGAGGAGGA
GATATGAGGGACAATTGGAGAAGTGAATTATATAAATATAAAGTAGTAAAAATTGAACCATTAGGAGTAG
CACCCACCAAGGCAAAGAGAAGAGTGGTGCAGAGAGAAAAAAGAGCAGTGGGAATAGGAGCTTTGTTCCT
TGGGTTCTTGGGAGCAGCAGGAAGCACTATGGGCGCAGCGTCAATGACGCTGACGGTACAGGCCAGACAA
TTATTGTCTGGTATAGTGCAGCAGCAGAACAATTTGCTGAGGGCTATTGAGGCGCAACAGCATCTGTTGC
AACTCACAGTCTGGGGCATCAAGCAGCTCCAGGCAAGAATCCTGGCTGTGGAAAGATACCTAAAGGATCA
ACAGCTCCTGGGGATTTGGGGTTGCTCTGGAAAACTCATTTGCACCACTGCTGTGCCTTGGAATGCTAGT
TGGAGTAATAAATCTCTGGAACAGATTTGGAATCACACGACCTGGATGGAGTGGGACAGAGAAATTAACA
ATTACACAAGCTTAATACACTCCTTAATTGAAGAATCGCAAAACCAGCAAGAAAAGAATGAACAAGAATT
ATTGGAATTAGATAAATGGGCAAGTTTGTGGAATTGGTTTAACATAACAAATTGGCTGTGGTATATAAAA
TTATTCATAATGATAGTAGGAGGCTTGGTAGGTTTAAGAATAGTTTTTGCTGTACTTTCTATAGTGAATA
GAGTTAGGCAGGGATATTCACCATTATCGTTTCAGACCCACCTCCCAACCCCGAGGGGACCCAGAGAGGG
CCTATTTCCCATGATTCCTTCATATTTGCATATACGATACAAGGCTGTTAGAGAGATAATTAGAATTAAT
TTGACTGTAAACACAAAGATATTAGTACAAAATACGTGACGTAGAAAGTAATAATTTCTTGGGTAGTTTG
CAGTTTTAAAATTATGTTTTAAAATGGACTATCATATGCTTACCGTAACTTGAAAGTATTTCGATTTCTT
GGCTTTATATATCTTGTGGAAAGGACGAAACACCGCGGAGCAATTGCTAGACCGGTTTAAGAGCTATGCT
GGAAACAGCATAGCAAGTTTAAATAAGGCTAGTCCGTTATCAACTTGAAAAAGTGGCACCGAGTCGGTGC
TTTTTTTGAATTCTAGATCTTGAGACAAATGGCAGTATTCATCCACAATTTTAAAAGAAAAGGGGGGATT
GGGGGGTACAGTGCAGGGGAAAGAATAGTAGACATAATAGCAACAGACATACAAACTAAAGAATTACAAA
AACAAATTACAAAAATTCAAAATTTTCGGGTTTATTACAGGGACAGCAGAGATCCACTTTGGCGCCGGCT
CGAGTGGCTCCGGTGCCCGTCAGTGGGCAGAGCGCACATCGCCCACAGTCCCCGAGAAGTTGGGGGGAGG
GGTCGGCAATTGAACCGGTGCCTAGAGAAGGTGGCGCGGGGTAAACTGGGAAAGTGATGTCGTGTACTGG
CTCCGCCTTTTTCCCGAGGGTGGGGGAGAACCGTATATAAGTGCAGTAGTCGCCGTGAACGTTCTTTTTC
GCAACGGGTTTGCCGCCAGAACACAGGTGTCGTGACGCGGGATCCGCCACCATGACCGAGTACAAGCCCA
CGGTGCGCCTCGCCACCCGCGACGACGTCCCCAGGGCCGTACGCACCCTCGCCGCCGCGTTCGCCGACTA
CCCCGCCACGCGCCACACCGTCGATCCGGACCGCCACATCGAGCGGGTCACCGAGCTGCAAGAACTCTTC
CTCACGCGCGTCGGGCTCGACATCGGCAAGGTGTGGGTCGCGGACGACGGCGCCGCGGTGGCGGTCTGGA
CCACGCCGGAGAGCGTCGAAGCGGGGGCGGTGTTCGCCGAGATCGGCCCGCGCATGGCCGAGTTGAGCGG
TTCCCGGCTGGCCGCGCAGCAACAGATGGAAGGCCTCCTGGCGCCGCACCGGCCCAAGGAGCCCGCGTGG
TTCCTGGCCACCGTCGGAGTCTCGCCCGACCACCAGGGCAAGGGTCTGGGCAGCGCCGTCGTGCTCCCCG
GAGTGGAGGCGGCCGAGCGCGCCGGGGTGCCCGCCTTCCTGGAGACCTCCGCGCCCCGCAACCTCCCCTT
CTACGAGCGGCTCGGCTTCACCGTCACCGCCGACGTCGAGGTGCCCGAAGGACCGCGCACCTGGTGCATG
ACCCGCAAGCCCGGTGCCTGAACGCGTTAAGTCGACAATCAACCTCTGGATTACAAAATTTGTGAAAGAT
TGACTGGTATTCTTAACTATGTTGCTCCTTTTACGCTATGTGGATACGCTGCTTTAATGCCTTTGTATCA
TGCTATTGCTTCCCGTATGGCTTTCATTTTCTCCTCCTTGTATAAATCCTGGTTGCTGTCTCTTTATGAG
GAGTTGTGGCCCGTTGTCAGGCAACGTGGCGTGGTGTGCACTGTGTTTGCTGACGCAACCCCCACTGGTT
GGGGCATTGCCACCACCTGTCAGCTCCTTTCCGGGACTTTCGCTTTCCCCCTCCCTATTGCCACGGCGGA
ACTCATCGCCGCCTGCCTTGCCCGCTGCTGGACAGGGGCTCGGCTGTTGGGCACTGACAATTCCGTGGTG
TTGTCGGGGAAATCATCGTCCTTTCCTTGGCTGCTCGCCTGTGTTGCCACCTGGATTCTGCGCGGGACGT
CCTTCTGCTACGTCCCTTCGGCCCTCAATCCAGCGGACCTTCCTTCCCGCGGCCTGCTGCCGGCTCTGCG
GCCTCTTCCGCGTCTTCGCCTTCGCCCTCAGACGAGTCGGATCTCCCTTTGGGCCGCCTCCCCGCGTCGA
CTTTAAGACCAATGACTTACAAGGCAGCTGTAGATCTTAGCCACTTTTTAAAAGAAAAGGGGGGACTGGA
AGGGCTAATTCACTCCCAACGAAGACAAGATCTGCTTTTTGCTTGTACTGGGTCTCTCTGGTTAGACCAG
ATCTGAGCCTGGGAGCTCTCTGGCTAACTAGGGAACCCACTGCTTAAGCCTCAATAAAGCTTGCCTTGAG
TGCTTCAAGTAGTGTGTGCCCGTCTGTTGTGTGACTCTGGTAACTAGAGATCCCTCAGACCCTTTTAGTC
AGTGTGGAAAATCTCTAGCAGTACGTATAGTAGTTCATGTCATCTTATTATTCAGTATTTATAACTTGCA
AAGAAATGAATATCAGAGAGTGAGAGGAACTTGTTTATTGCAGCTTATAATGGTTACAAATAAAGCAATA
GCATCACAAATTTCACAAATAAAGCATTTTTTTCACTGCATTCTAGTTGTGGTTTGTCCAAACTCATCAA
TGTATCTTATCATGTCTGGCTCTAGCTATCCCGCCCCTAACTCCGCCCATCCCGCCCCTAACTCCGCCCA
GTTCCGCCCATTCTCCGCCCCATGGCTGACTAATTTTTTTTATTTATGCAGAGGCCGAGGCCGCCTCGGC
CTCTGAGCTATTCCAGAAGTAGTGAGGAGGCTTTTTTGGAGGCCTAGGGACGTACCCAATTCGCCCTATA
GTGAGTCGTATTACGCGCGCTCACTGGCCGTCGTTTTACAACGTCGTGACTGGGAAAACCCTGGCGTTAC
CCAACTTAATCGCCTTGCAGCACATCCCCCTTTCGCCAGCTGGCGTAATAGCGAAGAGGCCCGCACCGAT
CGCCCTTCCCAACAGTTGCGCAGCCTGAATGGCGAATGGG
[124 nt withheld, positions 4941-5064]
C
[91 nt withheld, positions 5066-5156]
A
[49 nt withheld, positions 5158-5206]
CCTTTGACGTTGGAGTCCACGTTCTTT
[37 nt withheld, positions 5234-5270]
ACCCTATCTCGGTCTATTCTTTTGATTTATAAGGGATTTTGCCGATTTCGGCCTATTGGTTAAAAAATGA
GCTGATTTAACAAAAATTTAACGCGAATTTTAACAAAATATTAACGCTTACAATTTAGGTGGCACTTTTC
GGGGAAATGTGCGCGGAACCCCTATTTGTTTATTTTTCTAAATACATTCAAATATGTATCCGCTCATGAG
ACAATAACCCTGATAAATGCTTCAATAATATTGAAAAAGGAAGAGTATGAGTATTCAACATTTCCGTGTC
GCCCTTATTCCCTTTTTTGCGGCATTTTGCCTTCCTGTTTTTGCTCACCCAGAAACGCTGGTGAAAGTAA
AAGATGCTGAAGATCAGTTGGGTGCACGAGTGGGTTACATCGAACTGGATCTCAACAGCGGTAAGATCCT
TGAGAGTTTTCGCCCCGAAGAACGTTTTCCAATGATGAGCACTTTTAAAGTTCTGCTATGTGGCGCGGTA
TTATCCCGTATTGACGCCGGGCAAGAGCAACTCGGTCGCCGCATACACTATTCTCAGAATGACTTGGTTG
AGTACTCACCAGTCACAGAAAAGCATCTTACGGATGGCATGACAGTAAGAGAATTATGCAGTGCTGCCAT
AACCATGAGTGATAACACTGCGGCCAACTTACTTCTGACAACGATCGGAGGACCGAAGGAGCTAACCGCT
TTTTTGCACAACATGGGGGATCATGTAACTCGCCTTGATCGTTGGGAACCGGAGCTGAATGAAGCCATAC
CAAACGACGAGCGTGACACCACGATGCCTGTAGCAATGGCAACAACGTTGCGCAAACTATTAACTGGCGA
ACTACTTACTCTAGCTTCCCGGCAACAATTAATAGACTGGATGGAGGCGGATAAAGTTGCAGGACCACTT
CTGCGCTCGGCCCTTCCGGCTGGCTGGTTTATTGCTGATAAATCTGGAGCCGGTGAGCGTGGGTCTCGCG
GTATCATTGCAGCACTGGGGCCAGATGGTAAGCCCTCCCGTATCGTAGTTATCTACACGACGGGGAGTCA
GGCAACTATGGATGAACGAAATAGACAGATCGCTGAGATAGGTGCCTCACTGATTAAGCATTGGTAACTG
TCAGACCAAGTTTACTCATATATACTTTAGATTGATTTAAAACTTCATTTTTAATTTAAAAGGATCTAGG
TGAAGATCCTTTTTGATAATCTCATGACCAAAATCCCTTAACGTGAGTTTTCGTTCCACTGAGCGTCAGA
CCCCGTAGAAAAGATCAAAGGATCTTCTTGAGATCCTTTTTTTCTGCGCGTAATCTGCTGCTTGCAAACA
AAAAAACCACCGCTACCAGCGGTGGTTTGTTTGCCGGATCAAGAGCTACCAACTCTTTTTCCGAAGGTAA
CTGGCTTCAGCAGAGCGCAGATACCAAATACTGTTCTTCTAGTGTAGCCGTAGTTAGGCCACCACTTCAA
GAACTCTGTAGCACCGCCTACATACCTCGCTCTGCTAATCCTGTTACCAGTGGCTGCTGCCAGTGGCGAT
AAGTCGTGTCTTACCGGGTTGGACTCAAGACGATAGTTACCGGATAAGGCGCAGCGGTCGGGCTGAACGG
GGGGTTCGTGCACACAGCCCAGCTTGGAGCGAACGACCTACACCGAACTGAGATACCTACAGCGTGAGCT
ATGAGAAAGCGCCACGCTTCCCGAAGGGAGAAAGGCGGACAGGTATCCGGTAAGCGGCAGGGTCGGAACA
GGAGAGCGCACGAGGGAGCTTCCAGGGGGAAACGCCTGGTATCTTTATAGTCCTGTCGGGTTTCGCCACC
TCTGACTTGAGCGTCGATTTTTGTGATGCTCGTCAGGGGGGCGGAGCCTATGGAAAAACGCCAGCAACGC
GGCCTTTTTACGGTTCCTGGCCTTTTGCTGGCCTTTTGCTCACATGTTCTTTCCTGCGTTATCCCCTGAT
TCTGTGGATAACCGTATTACCGCCTTTGAGTGAGCTGATACCGCTCGCCGCAGCCGAACGACCGAGCGCA
G
